>Addgene plasmid #60387 | pRS424-TUB1-Cterminal6xHis | addgene partial sequence | sequence record 98547 | M13-F20 5'-TGTAAAACGACGGCCAGT-3'
GGGCGATTGGGTACCGGCCGCAAATTAAAGCCTTCGAGCGTCCCAAAACCTTCTCAAGCAAGGTTTTCAG
TATAATGTTACATGCGTACACGCGTCTGTACAGAAAAAAAAGAAAAATTTGAAATATAAATAACGTTCTT
AATACTAACATAACTATAAAAAAATAAATAGGGACCTAGACTTCAGGTTGTCTAACTCCTTCCTTTTCGG
TTAGAGCGGATGTGGGGGGAGGGCGTGAATGTAAGCGTGACATAACTAATTACATGACTCGAGTTAGTGG
TGGTGGTGGTGGTGAAATTCCTCTTCCTCAGCGTATGAGTCGGCACCCACTTCGATGTAATCTCTTTCTA
AAGCAGCCAAATCTTCTCTAGCTTCGGTGAATTCACCTTCTTCCATACCTTCACCGACATACCAGTGGAC
GAAAGCACGTTTGGCATACATTAAATCGAATTTTCTATCGATTCTCTTCCAAGCCTCAGCAATGGATGTG
GTATTTGACAACATACAGACGGCCCTATCCACAGTGGCCAATTGTGAGTTTGGTGTGGCAGTTGGAGGTT
CGTAGCAAATACCGATCTTGAAACCAGTTGGACACCAATCAACCAATTGGACGGTCTTCTTGTTTTTCAC
CTGCTCGACAGCTCTTTGAACATCTCTTGTTACCACATCACCCCTGTATAACAGACAAGTAGCCATGTAT
TTACCATCTCTTGGATCACACTTGACCATCTGGTTACCAGGTTCAAAACAAGCGTTTGTAATTTCTGACA
CAGAGTTGGACTCATGGAATGCCTTTGATTT
