>Addgene plasmid #60387 | pRS424-TUB1-Cterminal6xHis | addgene partial sequence | sequence record 98549 | M13-Rev 5'-CAGGAAACAGCTATGACC-3'
TCACTAAAGGGAACAAAAGCTGGAGCTCTAGTACGGATTAGAAGCCGCCGAGCGGGTGAAGCCCTCCGAA
GGAAGACTCTCCTCCGTGCGTCCTCGTCTTCACCGGTCGCGTTCCTGAAACGCAGATGTGCCTCGCGCCG
CACTGCTCCGAACAATAAAGATTCTACAATACTAGCTTTTATGGTTATGAAGAGGAAAAATTGGCAGTAA
CCTGGCCCCACAAACCTTCAAATGAACGAATCAAATTAACAACCATAGGATGATAATGCGATTAGTTTTT
TAGCCTTATTTCTGGGGTAATTAATCAGCGAAGCGATGATTTTTGATCTATTAACAGATATATAAATGCA
AAAACTGCATAACCACTTTAACTAATACTTTCAACATTTTCGGTTTGTATTACTTCTTATTCAAATGTAA
TAAAAGTATCAACAAAAAATTGTTAATATACCTCTATACTTTAACGTCAAGGAGAAAAAACCCCGGATTC
TAGAACTAGTGGATCCAAAATGAGAGAAGTTATTAGTATTAATGGTATGTTCGATTTGCCCGTCCAGGCT
AGATCTTTTTTTTGTTAGTTCATTTTGGCGTTTCATCTTTCATTACTAACTTCAACGCAAAATTTTTTTT
TTTTTGATTTCTCTTTACAGTCGGTCAAGCTGGTTGTCAGATTGGTAATGCCTGTTGGGAATTATATTCC
CTTGAGCACGGTATTAAGCCGGATGGACATCTAGAAGATGGCCTTTCAAAGCCGAAGGGAGGAGAAGAGG
GTTTCTCCACG
