>Addgene plasmid #60387 | pRS424-TUB1-Cterminal6xHis | addgene partial sequence | sequence record 99512 | GAL1 5'-AATATACCTCTATACTTTAACGTC-3'
TGAGAGAAGTTATTAGTATTAATGGTATGTTCGATTTGCCCGTCCAGGCTAGATCTTTTTTTTGTTAGTT
CATTTTGGCGTTTCATCTTTCATTACTAACTTCAACGCAAAATTTTTTTTTTTTTGATTTCTCTTTACAG
TCGGTCAAGCTGGTTGTCAGATTGGTAATGCCTGTTGGGAATTATATTCCCTTGAGCACGGTATTAAGCC
GGATGGACATCTAGAAGATGGCCTTTCAAAGCCGAAGGGAGGAGAAGAGGGTTTCTCCACGTTTTTCCAT
GAAACCGGCTACGGTAAGTTCGTTCCAAGGGCTATTTACGTGGATTTAGAGCCCAACGTTATTGACGAAG
TCCGTAACGGTCCTTACAAGGACTTGTTCCATCCAGAACAGTTGATCAGTGGTAAGGAGGACGCGGCTAA
TAATTATGCAAGAGGCCATTACACCGTTGGTAGAGAAATTTTGGGCGATGTTCTGGATAGGATTAGAAAA
CTGGCAGACCAATGTGATGGGTTACAAGGGTTCTTGTTTACCCATTCTCTTGGTGGTGGTACTGGTTCCG
GTCTAGGGTCCTTACTGTTGGAAGAACTATCCGCTGAATACGGTAAGAAATCCAAGCTGGAATTTGCCGT
ATACCCTGCTCCACAAGTGTCTACTTCTGTGGTTGAGCCTTACAACACAGTTTTAACTACACATACTACA
TTGGAACATGCAGATTGTACTTTCATGGTCGATAATGAGGCTATTTACGACATGTGC
