[The description below was written by a language model from this plasmid's Addgene catalogue record.]
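Description:
pRS424-TUB1-Cterminal6xHis is a yeast expression plasmid for galactose-inducible production of Saccharomyces cerevisiae alpha-tubulin (TUB1, YML085C) carrying a C-terminal 6xHis tag. The catalogue entry lists the backbone as pRS426 with a URA marker for selection in yeast. This does not match the plasmid name, because pRS424 conventionally denotes the TRP1-marked member of the same series. The record does not resolve the discrepancy, so the auxotrophic marker should be confirmed before choosing a host strain. Both pRS42x vectors are E. coli–yeast shuttle plasmids that normally use a 2μ origin for high-copy episomal maintenance in yeast. In bacteria, the plasmid is propagated at high copy under ampicillin selection. No feature table is supplied, so the individual backbone elements cannot be checked against the sequence.

The insert is about 1.5 kb and was cloned between BamHI and XhoI sites, both of which were retained. It sits downstream of a GAL promoter, though the record does not say which GAL promoter this is. Promoters of this kind are repressed in glucose and strongly induced by galactose, which allows controlled overexpression of a protein whose levels are normally tightly balanced in the cell. The C-terminal hexahistidine tag allows the tubulin to be captured by immobilised metal affinity chromatography.

The associated work examined how tubulin isotypes and post-translational modifications regulate microtubule motors. In that context, the plasmid is suited to producing and purifying recombinant yeast alpha-tubulin, presumably together with a beta-tubulin partner, to make defined microtubules for in vitro motor assays.
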