Addgene plasmid #60387: pRS424-TUB1-Cterminal6xHis
Purpose: Expression of yeast alpha tubulin (TUB1)- Cterminal 6xHis using a GAL promoter
Depositing lab: Ron Vale. Depositing organization: University of California, San Francisco (UCSF). Publication: Regulation of microtubule motors by tubulin isotypes and post-translational modifications. Sirajuddin M, Rice LM, Vale RD. Nat Cell Biol. 2014 Apr;16(4):335-44. doi: 10.1038/ncb2920. Epub 2014 Mar 16. PubMed 24633327.
Backbone
  Vector backbone: pRS426
  Vector type: Yeast Expression
  Selectable markers: URA marker for yeast
Growth in bacteria
  Bacterial resistance: Ampicillin, 100 μg/mL
  Growth temperature: 37°C
  Growth strain: Top10
  Copy number: High Copy
Gene/Insert
  Gene/Insert name: TUB1 (alt name: Yeast alpha Tubulin)
  Species: S. cerevisiae (budding yeast)
  Insert size (bp): 1500
  Entrez Gene: TUB1 (a.k.a. YML085C)
  Promoter: GAL
  Tag / fusion protein: 6xHIS (C terminal on insert)
  Cloning method: Restriction Enzyme; 5′ cloning site BamHI (not destroyed); 3′ cloning site XhoI (not destroyed)
  Sequencing primers: 5′ aacgtcaaggagaaaaaacc; 3′ gggagggcgtgaatgtaagc
Terms and licenses: Academic/Nonprofit Terms; Industry Terms: Not Available to Industry
How to cite: pRS424-TUB1-Cterminal6xHis was a gift from Ron Vale (Addgene plasmid # 60387 ; http://n2t.net/addgene:60387 ; RRID:Addgene_60387)
